>Addgene plasmid #46113 | pattB-synaptobrevin-5-G4BDMD-QFADM1-hsp70 | depositor full sequence | sequence record 65008 | pattB-synaptobrevin-5-G4BDMD-QFADM1-hsp70 sequence 12351 bps
CTG
[124 nt withheld, positions 4-127]
C
[91 nt withheld, positions 129-219]
A
[49 nt withheld, positions 221-269]
CCTTTGACGTTGGAGTCCACGTTCTTT
[37 nt withheld, positions 297-333]
ACCCTATCTCGGTCTATTCTTTTGATTTATAAGGGATTTTGCCGATTTCGGCCTATTGGTTAAAAAATGA
GCTGATTTAACAAAAATTTAACGCGAATTTTAACAAAATATTAACGCTTACAATTTCCATTCGCCATTCA
GGCTGCGCAACTGTTGGGAAGGGCGATCGGTGCGGGCCTCTTCGCTATTACGCCAGCTGGCGAAAGGGGG
ATGTGCTGCAAGGCGATTAAGTTGGGTAACGCCAGGGTTTTCCCAGTCACGACGTTGTAAAACGACGGCC
AGTGAATTGTAATACGACTCACTATAGGGCGAATTGGGTACGTACCGGGCCCCTAGTATGTATGTAAGTT
AATAAAACCCATTTTTGCGGAAAGTAGATAAAAAAAACATTTTTTTTTTTTACTGCACTGGATATCATTG
AACTTATCTGATCAGTTTTAAATTTACTTCGATCCAAGGGTATTTGATGTACCAGGTTCTTTCGATTACC
TCTCACTCAAAATGACATTCCACTCAAAGTCAGCGCTGTTTGCCTCCTTCTCTGTCCACAGAAATATCGC
CGTCTCTTTCGCCGCTGCGTCCGCTATCTCTTTCGCCACCGTTTGTAGCGTTACGTAGCGTCAATGTCCG
CCTTCAGTTGCATTTTGTCAGCGGTTTCGTGACGAAGCTCCAAGCGGTTTACGCCATCAATTAAACACAA
AGTGCTGTGCCAAAACTCCTCTCGCTTCTTATTTTTGTTTGTTTTTTGAGTGATTGGGGTGGTGATTGGT
TTTGGGTGGGTAAGCAGGGGAAAGTGTGAAAAATCCCGGCAATGGGCCAAGAGGATCAGGAGCTATTAAT
TCGCGGAGGCAGCAAACACCCATCTGCCGAGCATCTGAACAATGTGAGTAGTACATGTGCATACATCTTA
AGTTCACTTGATCTATAGGAACTGCGATTGCAACATCAAATTGTCTGCGGCGTGAGAACTGCGACCCACA
AAAATCCCAAACCGCAATTGCACAAACAAATAGTGACACGAAACAGATTATTCTGGTAGCTGTTCTCGCT
ATATAAGACAATTTTTGAGATCATATCATGATCAAGACATCTAAAGGCATTCATTTTCGACTATATTCTT
TTTTACAAAAAATATAACAACCAGATATTTTAAGCTGATCCTAGATGCACAAAAAATAAATAAAAGTATA
AACCTACTTCGTAGGATACTTCGGGGTACTTTTTGTTCGGGGTTAGATGAGCATAACGCTTGTAGTTGAT
ATTTGAGATCCCCTATCATTGCAGGGTGACAGCGGAGCGGCTTCGCAGAGCTGCATTAACCAGGGCTTCG
GGCAGGCCAAAAACTACGGCACGCTCCGGCCACCCAGTCCGCCGGAGGACTCCGGTTCAGGGAGCGGCCA
ACTAGCCGAGAACCTCACCTATGCCTGGCACAATATGGACATCTTTGGGGCGGTCAATCAGCCGGGCTCC
GGATGGCGGCAGCTGGTCAACCGGACACGCGGACTATTCTGCAACGAGCGACACATACCGGCGCCCAGGA
AACATTTGCTCAAGAACGGTGAGTTTCTATTCGCAGTCGGCTGATCTGTGTGAAATCTTAATAAAGGGTC
CAATTACCAATTTGAAACTCAGTTTGCGGCGTGGCCTATCCGGGCGAACTTTTGGCCGTGATGGGCAGTT
CCGGTGCCGGAAAGACGACCCTGCTGAATGCCCTTGCCTTTCGATCGCCGCAGGGCATCCAAGTATCGCC
ATCCGGGATGCGACTGCTCAATGGCCAACCTGTGGACGCCAAGGAGATGCAGGCCAGGTGCGCCTATGTC
CAGCAGGATGACCTCTTTATCGGCTCCCTAACGGCCAGGGAACACCTGATTTTCCAGGCCATGGTGCGGA
TGCCACGACATCTGACCTATCGGCAGCGAGTGGCCCGCGTGGATCAGGTGATCCAGGAGCTTTCGCTCAG
CAAATGTCAGCACACGATCATCGGTGTGCCCGGCAGGGTGAAAGGTCTGTCCGGCGGAGAAAGGAAGCGT
CTGGCATTCGCCTCCGAGGCACTAACCGATCCGCCGCTTCTGATCTGCGATGAGCCCACCTCCGGACTGG
ACTCATTTACCGCCCACAGCGTCGTCCAGGTGCTGAAGAAGCTGTCGCAGAAGGGCAAGACCGTCATCCT
GACCATTCATCAGCCGTCTTCCGAGCTGTTTGAGCTCTTTGACAAGATCCTTCTGATGGCCGAGGGCAGG
GTAGCTTTCTTGGGCACTCCCAGCGAAGCCGTCGACTTCTTTTCCTAGTGAGTTCGATGTGTTTATTAAG
GGTATCTAGCATTACATTACATCTCAACTCCTATCCAGCGTGGGTGCCCAGTGTCCTACCAACTACAATC
CGGCGGACTTTTACGTACAGGTGTTGGCCGTTGTGCCCGGACGGGAGATCGAGTCCCGTGATCGGATCGC
CAAGATATGCGACAATTTTGCTATTAGCAAAGTAGCCCGGGATATGGAGCAGTTGTTGGCCACCAAAAAT
TTGGAGAAGCCACTGGAGCAGCCGGAGAATGGGTACACCTACAAGGCCACCTGGTTCATGCAGTTCCGGG
CGGTCCTGTGGCGATCCTGGCTGTCGGTGCTCAAGGAACCACTCCTCGTAAAAGTGCGACTTATTCAGAC
AACGGTGAGTGGTTCCAGTGGAAACAAATGATATAACGCTTACAATTCTTGGAAACAAATTCGCTAGATT
TTAGTTAGAATTGCCTGATTCCACACCCTTCTTAGTTTTTTTCAATGAGATGTATAGTTTATAGTTTTGC
AGAAAATAAATAAATTTCATTTAACTCGCGAACATGTTGAAGATATGAATATTAATGAGATGCGAGTAAC
ATTTTAATTTGCAGATGGTTGCCATCTTGATTGGCCTCATCTTTTTGGGCCAACAACTCACGCAAGTGGG
CGTGATGAATATCAACGGAGCCATCTTCCTCTTCCTGACCAACATGACCTTTCAAAACGTCTTTGCCACG
ATAAATGTAAGTCTTGTTTAGAATACATTTGCATATTAATAATTTACTAACTTTCTAATGAATCGATTCG
ATTTAGGTGTTCACCTCAGAGCTGCCAGTTTTTATGAGGGAGGCCCGAAGTCGACTTTATCGCTGTGACA
CATACTTTCTGGGCAAAACGATTGCCGAATTACCGCTTTTTCTCACAGTGCCACTGGTCTTCACGGCGAT
TGCCTATCCGATGATCGGACTGCGGGCCGGAGTGCTGCACTTCTTCAACTGCCTGGCGCTGGTCACTCTG
GTGGCCAATGTGTCAACGTCCTTCGGATATCTAATATCCTGCGCCAGCTCCTCGACCTCGATGGCGCTGT
CTGTGGGTCCGCCGGTTATCATACCATTCCTGCTCTTTGGCGGCTTCTTCTTGAACTCGGGCTCGGTGCC
AGTATACCTCAAATGGTTGTCGTACCTCTCATGGTTCCGTTACGCCAACGAGGGTCTGCTGATTAACCAA
TGGGCGGACGTGGAGCCGGGCGAAATTAGCTGCACATCGTCGAACACCACGTGCCCCAGTTCGGGCAAGG
TCATCCTGGAGACGCTTAACTTCTCCGCCGCCGATCTGCCGCTGGACTACGTGGGTCTGGCCATTCTCAT
CGTGAGCTTCCGGGTGCTCGCATATCTGGCTCTAAGACTTCGGGCCCGACGCAAGGAGTAGCCGACATAT
ATCCGAAATAACTGCTTGTTTTTTTTTTTTACCATTATTACCATCGTGTTTACTGTTTATTGCCCCCTCA
AAAAGCTAATGTAATTATATTTGTGCCAATAAAAACAAGATATGACCTATAGAATACAAGTATTTCCCCT
TCGAACATCCCCACAAGTAGACTTTGGATTTGTCTTCTAACCAAAAGACTTACACACCTGCATACCTTAC
ATCAAAAACTCGTTTATCGCTACATAAAACACCGGGATATATTTTTTATATACATACTTTTCAAATCGCG
CGCCCTCTTCATAATTCACCTCCACCACACCACGTTTCGTAGTTGCTCTTTCGCTGTCTCCCACCCGCTC
TCCGCAACACATTCACCTTTTGTTCGACGACCTTGGAGCGACTGTCGTTAGTTCCGCGCGATTCGGTTCG
CTCAAATGGTTCCGAGTGGTTCATTTCGTCTCAATAGAAATTAGTAATAAATATTTGTATGTACAATTTA
TTTGCTCCAATATATTTGTATATATTTCCCTCACAGCTATATTTATTCTAATTTAATATTATGACTTTTT
AAGGTAATTTTTTGTGACCTGTTCGGAGTGATTAGCGTTACAATTTGAACTGAAAGTGACATCCAGTGTT
TGTTCCTTGTGTAGATGCATCTCAAAAAAATGGTGGGCATAATAGTGTTGTTTATATATATCAAAAATAA
CAACTATAATAATAAGAATACATTTAATTTAGAAAATGCTTGGATTTCACTGGAACTAGGCTAGCATAAC
TTCGTATAATGTATGCTATACGAAGTTATGCTAGCGGATCCGACCTCAAAGATGGAAGCGGAGCAGAAGG
AGCGATTTCAGACAGACGCCCCCAAGTTTTGGGATTCCTTCTACGGCATTCACGACAACCGCTTCTTCAA
GGATCGCCACTGGCTGTTTACGGAGTTCCCCGAACTAGCTCCTCTGGCGGCGGATTCGGCGGTACTGCAA
CCACGTAGCATTTTCGAACTGGGCTGTGGAGTAGGAAACACAATTTTACCCCTTCTACAGTACAGCTCTG
AACCGCAGCTCAAGGTTTTCGGATGTGACTTCTCCGCCCGGGCCATTGAAATCCTGCGAAGCCAACGGCA
GTTCGACGAGAAGCGCTGCGAGGTGTTTGTCATGGATGCCACGCTGGATCATTGGCAGGTGCCCTTCGAG
GAAAACTCACAGGACATTATTGTGATGATTTTTGTGCTGTCCGCAATTGAGCCAAAGAAAATGCAGCGGG
TATTGGACAATTGCTATCGCTACCTGCGTCCCGGTGGCTTGCTCCTCTTCCGCGACTACGGACGATACGA
CCTGGCACAGCTGCGCTTCAAGAGCGGCAAGTGTATGGAGGACAACTTCTACGTGCGAGGCGACGGCACC
ATGGTGTACTTCTTCACGGAGGAAGAACTGCGGGGTATGATGACTCAAGCGGGGCTGCAGGAGGAGCAGC
TCATTGTGGACCGAAGACTGCAAGTTAATCGCTGTCGCGGCTTGAAAATGTACCGCGTGTGGATTCAGAC
AAAGTTCAGGAAACCGCTTTAAATCAATTTAGACGAATAGTTCTGTGCATTTTAAACCTTGTTCAAATCA
ATTGATATAATTATTTACACGATATATTTAAAAATACAAAGTTAAAACTTCAAACTGTAATATTACTAGA
ACTTTGAGCATTTCTTTTTCTTGATGGAAAGCCCGGCTTGTTTTTAAATTTCCCACCCCTTGGCCATCGG
CACTTGGAAATCGCTAAGGAAAAGCTTCTCGCTGGAACACCATTCGCTGCTGGCCATCCAGGCAGCTTTT
TCCCCAAATACACATAACAGTTAGGAAAGCTGCAAGTTTTCGCAGTTGGCCAAAAACGTCGTAAGTGAAA
ATTTTCCTGGTGCTGCGTAAAAAAATTCGTAAAATATTAGTTAAGCCTGGTTTTTGTAAACTCAAGTTGC
CCGAGCAAAAGTAAAGTGATTCTGATCAAAAGTGCTAAAACTGATTGATTAGGAAAACGAAGATCAAACG
AAATGTCAACCAAAGTCAGCGAAAACCCTTGTCGTGCAGAATTTCATTGATTTTTTCTTCTGAGCCCACG
TTGGCCAGTTGGGCACTTGAAATTATTTTTAAAACGTTTTGCATTTTGAAGACATCTTAGGTGCCCCTGG
GGGTATGCAACGGAAATGAGGAAGGACATGCCTCATGGCTGGGCGTGTTGCTGCCACCCAAATAGTCCTC
TTACGTCCCAATTAGAATCCCATAGCTGCCCATTTCAAGCATTAACCGATGTACTAAAAATAGTTGCAAC
TATTTTCGCACTCTATTCAGCAGCAGTTCCAGCGCTGAGCCAGAAAATTCCTGCGAAAGGCTGTCGTGGC
AAGTGTTACCCGCACACATACACATCATCCAGATCCAGCCAATCCCCCCGTGGAGTGGAGTGAATTTTCA
TTGACGACGGGGCGAAAAAGCTCTGGCGGAAGAGCGACAGAGAGAGAGAGAAACAGAGAGAGAGAGAGAG
AAGCGGCACTGAGAGCGCAACCCTCTAGAACAAAAACAACGAAACAGAGTTCAGCTGCACCACCACCCAC
TACCTACACCACCAACGCCACCACCGCCCACTGACCATCCCACATCCCGACCTGCGCCAGTGGAAGACAG
TGAAAGAGGCCAAGTGCATCGTGCATAGAGTACCTTCATCCTAATCATCGACAGCCGAATTCCAACATGA
AGCTACTGTCTTCTATCGAACAAGCATGCGATATTTGCCGACTTAAAAAGCTCAAGTGCTCCAAAGAAAA
ACCGAAGTGCGCCAAGTGTCTGAAGAACAACTGGGAGTGTCGCTACTCTCCCAAAACCAAAAGGTCTCCG
CTGACTAGGGCACATCTGACAGAAGTGGAATCAAGGCTAGAAAGACTGGAACAGCTATTTCTACTGATTT
TTCCTCGAGAAGACCTTGACATGATTTTGAAAATGGATTCTTTACAGGATATAAAAGCATTGTTAACAGG
ATTATTTGTACAAGATAATGTGAATAAAGATGCCGTCACAGATAGATTGGCTTCAGTGGAGACTGATATG
CCTCTAACATTGAGACAGCATAGAATAAGTGCGACATCATCATCGGAAGAGAGTAGTAACAAAGGTCAAA
GACAGTTGACTGTATCGATTGACTCGGCAGCTCATCATGATAACTCCACAATTCCGTTGGATTTTATGCC
CAGGGATGCTCTTCATGGATTTGATTGGTCTGAAGAGGATGACATGTCGGATGGCTTGCCCTTCCTGAAA
ACGGACCCCAACAATAATGGGTTCTTTGGCGACGGTTCTCTCTTATGTATTCTTCGATCTATTGGCTTTA
AACCGGAAAATTACACGAACTCTAACGTTAACAGGCTCCCGACCATGATTACGGATAGATACACGTTGGC
TTCTAGATCCACAACATCCCGTTTACTTCAAAGTTATCTCAATAATTTTCACCCCTACTGCCCTATCGTG
CACTCACCGACGCTAATGATGTTGTATAATAACCAGATTGAAATCGCGTCGAAGGATCAATGGCAAATCC
TTTTTAACTGCATATTAGCCATTGGAGCCTGGTGTATAGAGGGGGAATCTACTGATATAGATGTTTTTTA
CTATCAAAATGCTAAATCTCATTTGACGAGCAAGGTCTTCGAGTCAGGTTCCATAATTTTGGTGACAGCC
CTACATCTTCTGTCGCGATATACACAGTGGAGGCAGAAAACAAATACTAGCTATAATTTTCACAGCTTTT
CCATAAGAATGGCCATATCATTGGGCTTGAATAGGGACCTCCCCTCGTCCTTCAGTGATAGCAGCATTCT
GGAACAAAGACGCCGAATTTGGTGGTCTGTCTACTCTTGGGAGATCCAATTGTCCCTGCTTTATGGTCGA
TCCATCCAGCTTTCTCAGAATACAATCTCCTTCCCTTCTTCTGTCGACGATGTGCAGCGTACCACAACAG
GTCCCACCATATATCATGGCATCATTGAAACAGCAAGGCTCTTACAAGTTTTCACAAAAATCTATGAACT
AGACAAAACAGTAACTGCAGAAAAAAGTCCTATATGTGCAAAAAAATGCTTGATGATTTGTAATGAGATT
GAGGAGGTTTCGAGACAGGCACCAAAGTTTTTACAAATGGATATTTCCACCACCGCTCTAACCAATTTGT
TGAAGGAACACCCTTGGCTATCCTTTACAAGATTCGAACTGAAGTGGAAACAGTTGTCTCTTATCATTTA
TGTATTAAGAGATTTTTTCACTAATTTTACCCAGAAAAAGTCACAACTAGAACAGGATCAAAATGATCAT
CAAAGTTATGAAGTTAAACGATGCTCCATCATGTTAAGCGATGCAGCACAAAGAACTGTTATGTCTGTAA
GTAGCTATATGGACAATCATAATGTCACCCCATATTTTGCCTGGAATTGTTCTTATTACTTGTTCAATGC
AGTCCTAGTACCCATAAAGACTCTACTCTCAAACTCAAAATCGAATGCTGAGAATAACGAGACCGCACAA
TTATTACAACAAATTAACACTGTTCTGATGCTATTAAAAAAACTGGCCACTTTTAAAATCCAGACTTGTG
AAAAATACATTCAAGTACTGGAAGAGGTATGTGCGCCGTTTCTGTTATCACAGTGTGCAATCCCATTACC
GCATATCAGTTATAACAATAGTAATGGTAGCGCCATTAAAAATATTGTCGGTTCTGCAACTATCGCCCAA
TACCCTACTCTTCCGGAGGAAAATGTCAACAATATCAGTGTTAAATATGTTTCTCCTGGCTCAGTAGGGC
CTTCACCTGTGCCATTGAAATCAGGAGCAAGTTTCAGTGATCTAGTCAAGCTGTTATCTAACCGTCCACC
CTCTCGTAACTCTCCAGTGACAATACCAAGAAGCACACCTTCGCATCGCTCAGTCACGCCTTTTCTAGGG
CAACAGCAACAGCTGCAATCATTAGTGCGTCAGTTGGAGCTCCCTCCTACCGCCACGGCTACGGCCTCGA
TAATGCCGCACGTGATGGAGCAGCCTCTCAGTACCAGCATTAACCCCGTCAACGACCGCTTCAACGGTAT
TCCCAACCCCACTCCGTATAACTCCGATGCAGCTCTCGATGCTATCACTCAGACCAACGATTATGGAAGC
GTAAATACACATGGTATCCTCTCTACTTACCCGCCACCGGCTACGCACCTTAATGAAGCTTCCGTCGCTC
TCGCTCCCGGTGGCGCCCCCCCCCGACCGCCTCCTCCGTATGTTGACAGCACGACCAATCACCCGCCGTA
CCACTCGAATCTGGTTCCAATGGCGAACTTTGGTTACTCGACCGTTGATTACGATGCCATGGTTGACGAT
TTGGCTAGCATTGAATACACGGACGCTGTGGATGTCGACCCACAGTTTATGACCAATCTGGGATTCGTTC
CTGGATGTAACTTCTCCGACATTAATACATACAAAAAGAAGAAATGATGACGTCTATCGATACCGTCGAC
TAAAGCCAAATAGAAAATTATTCAGTTCCTGGCTTAAGTTTTTAAAAGTGATATTATTTATTTGGTTGTA
ACCAACCAAAAGAATGTAAATAACTAATACATAATTATGTTAGTTTTAAGTTAGCAACAAATTGATTTTA
GCTATATTAGCTACTTGGTTAATAAATAGAATATATTTATTTAAAGATAATTGCGTTTTTATTGTCAGGG
AGTGAGTTTGCTTAAAAACTCGTTTAGATCCGCGGCCGCGGCTCGAGGGTACCTCTAGAGATCCACTAGT
GTCGACGATGTAGGTCACGGTCTCGAAGCCGCGGTGCGGGTGCCAGGGCGTGCCCTTGGGCTCCCCGGGC
GCGTACTCCACCTCACCCATCTGGTCCATCATGATGAACGGGTCGAGGTGGCGGTAGTTGATCCCGGCGA
ACGCGCGGCGCACCGGGAAGCCCTCGCCCTCGAAACCGCTGGGCGCGGTGGTCACGGTGAGCACGGGACG
TGCGACGGCGTCGGCGGGTGCGGATACGCGGGGCAGCGTCAGCGGGTTCTCGACGGTCACGGCGGGCATG
TCGACACTAGTTCTAGCCAGCTTTTGTTCCCTTTAGTGAGGGTTAATTTCGAGCTTGGCGTAATCATGGT
CATAGCTGTTTCCTGTGTGAAATTGTTATCCGCTCACAATTCCACACAACATACGAGCCGGAAGCATAAA
GTGTAAAGCCTGGGGTGCCTAATGAGTGAGCTAACTCACATTAATTGCGTTGCGCTCACTGCCCGCTTTC
CAGTCGGGAAACCTGTCGTGCCAGCTGCATTAATGAATCGGCCAACGCGCGGGGAGAGGCGGTTTGCGTA
TTGGGCGCTCTTCCGCTTCCTCGCTCACTGACTCGCTGCGCTCGGTCGTTCGGCTGCGGCGAGCGGTATC
AGCTCACTCAAAGGCGGTAATACGGTTATCCACAGAATCAGGGGATAACGCAGGAAAGAACATGTGAGCA
AAAGGCCAGCAAAAGGCCAGGAACCGTAAAAAGGCCGCGTTGCTGGCGTTTTTCCATAGGCTCCGCCCCC
CTGACGAGCATCACAAAAATCGACGCTCAAGTCAGAGGTGGCGAAACCCGACAGGACTATAAAGATACCA
GGCGTTTCCCCCTGGAAGCTCCCTCGTGCGCTCTCCTGTTCCGACCCTGCCGCTTACCGGATACCTGTCC
GCCTTTCTCCCTTCGGGAAGCGTGGCGCTTTCTCATAGCTCACGCTGTAGGTATCTCAGTTCGGTGTAGG
TCGTTCGCTCCAAGCTGGGCTGTGTGCACGAACCCCCCGTTCAGCCCGACCGCTGCGCCTTATCCGGTAA
CTATCGTCTTGAGTCCAACCCGGTAAGACACGACTTATCGCCACTGGCAGCAGCCACTGGTAACAGGATT
AGCAGAGCGAGGTATGTAGGCGGTGCTACAGAGTTCTTGAAGTGGTGGCCTAACTACGGCTACACTAGAA
GGACAGTATTTGGTATCTGCGCTCTGCTGAAGCCAGTTACCTTCGGAAAAAGAGTTGGTAGCTCTTGATC
CGGCAAACAAACCACCGCTGGTAGCGGTGGTTTTTTTGTTTGCAAGCAGCAGATTACGCGCAGAAAAAAA
GGATCTCAAGAAGATCCTTTGATCTTTTCTACGGGGTCTGACGCTCAGTGGAACGAAAACTCACGTTAAG
GGATTTTGGTCATGAGATTATCAAAAAGGATCTTCACCTAGATCCTTTTAAATTAAAAATGAAGTTTTAA
ATCAATCTAAAGTATATATGAGTAAACTTGGTCTGACAGTTACCAATGCTTAATCAGTGAGGCACCTATC
TCAGCGATCTGTCTATTTCGTTCATCCATAGTTGCCTGACTCCCCGTCGTGTAGATAACTACGATACGGG
AGGGCTTACCATCTGGCCCCAGTGCTGCAATGATACCGCGAGACCCACGCTCACCGGCTCCAGATTTATC
AGCAATAAACCAGCCAGCCGGAAGGGCCGAGCGCAGAAGTGGTCCTGCAACTTTATCCGCCTCCATCCAG
TCTATTAATTGTTGCCGGGAAGCTAGAGTAAGTAGTTCGCCAGTTAATAGTTTGCGCAACGTTGTTGCCA
TTGCTACAGGCATCGTGGTGTCACGCTCGTCGTTTGGTATGGCTTCATTCAGCTCCGGTTCCCAACGATC
AAGGCGAGTTACATGATCCCCCATGTTGTGCAAAAAAGCGGTTAGCTCCTTCGGTCCTCCGATCGTTGTC
AGAAGTAAGTTGGCCGCAGTGTTATCACTCATGGTTATGGCAGCACTGCATAATTCTCTTACTGTCATGC
CATCCGTAAGATGCTTTTCTGTGACTGGTGAGTACTCAACCAAGTCATTCTGAGAATAGTGTATGCGGCG
ACCGAGTTGCTCTTGCCCGGCGTCAATACGGGATAATACCGCGCCACATAGCAGAACTTTAAAAGTGCTC
ATCATTGGAAAACGTTCTTCGGGGCGAAAACTCTCAAGGATCTTACCGCTGTTGAGATCCAGTTCGATGT
AACCCACTCGTGCACCCAACTGATCTTCAGCATCTTTTACTTTCACCAGCGTTTCTGGGTGAGCAAAAAC
AGGAAGGCAAAATGCCGCAAAAAAGGGAATAAGGGCGACACGGAAATGTTGAATACTCATACTCTTCCTT
TTTCAATATTATTGAAGCATTTATCAGGGTTATTGTCTCATGAGCGGATACATATTTGAATGTATTTAGA
AAAATAAACAAATAGGGGTTCCGCGCACATTTCCCCGAAAAGTGCCAC
Features (pLannotate 1.2.2; 17 found; start..end, strand, type, name):
      4..432     +  rep_origin     f1 ori (sequence partly withheld): f1 bacteriophage origin of replication; arrow indicates direction of (+) strand synthesis
    463..620     -  CDS            lacZα (fragment): LacZα fragment of β-galactosidase; lacZ fragment
    623..641     +  promoter       T7 promoter: promoter for bacteriophage T7 RNA polymerase
    666..4802    +  gene           mini-white: white; This modified version of the white gene lacks part of the first intron.
   4809..4842    -  protein_bind   loxP: Cre-mediated recombination occurs in the 8-bp core sequence (GCATACAT). Cre recombinase
   4856..5602    +  CDS            metl (fragment): METL_DROME - Experimental evidence at protein level: Swiss-Prot protein existence level 1. Probable methyltransferase. From Drosophila melanogaster (Fruit fly).
   6770..7210    +  CDS            GAL4 DNA binding domain: DNA binding domain of the GAL4 transcriptional activator; Saccharomyces cerevisiae GAL4 (truncated)
   8981..9541    +  CDS            qa-1f (fragment): QA1F_NEUCR - Protein predicted: Swiss-Prot protein existence level 4. Transcription activation of genes for enzymes and proteins of quinate metabolism by binding to a 16 base-pair sequence (consensus 5'- GGRTAARYRYTTAYCC-3') in front of each Qa genes. From Neurospora crassa (strain ATCC 24698 / 74-OR23-1A / CBS 708.71 / DSM 1257 / FGSC 987).
   9875..9944    +  protein_bind   attB: attB site for the φC31 integrase (Groth et al., 2000) phage φC31 integrase
  10163..10181   -  promoter       T3 promoter: promoter for bacteriophage T3 RNA polymerase
  10224..10246   -  protein_bind   lac operator (fragment): The lac repressor binds to the lac operator to inhibit transcription in E. coli. This inhibition can be relieved by adding lactose or isopropyl-β-D-thiogalactopyranoside (IPTG). lac repressor encoded by lacI
  10250..10280   -  promoter       lac promoter: promoter for the E. coli lac operon
  10295..10316   -  protein_bind   CAP binding site: CAP binding activates transcription in the presence of cAMP. E. coli catabolite activator protein
  10329..10421   -  CDS            lacI (fragment): lac repressor; lacI; The lac repressor binds to the lac operator to inhibit transcription in E. coli. This inhibition can be relieved by adding lactose or isopropyl-β-D-thiogalactopyranoside (IPTG).
  10604..11192   -  rep_origin     ori: high-copy-number ColE1/pMB1/pBR322/pUC origin of replication
  11363..12223   -  CDS            AmpR: β-lactamase; bla; confers resistance to ampicillin, carbenicillin, and related antibiotics
  12224..12328   -  promoter       AmpR promoter: bla
