[The description below was written by a language model from this plasmid's Addgene catalogue record and pLannotate feature annotations shown in this document.]
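Description:
pattB-synaptobrevin-5-G4BDMD-QFADM1-hsp70 is a 12.4 kb Drosophila transgenesis plasmid built on the pattB backbone and catalogued as an insect expression vector. In E. coli it is maintained through a high-copy ColE1/pUC-type origin and selected with ampicillin via the β-lactamase gene. An f1 origin and remnants of a pBluescript-style cloning region (lacZα fragment, lac promoter/operator, T7 and T3 promoters) are also annotated. For delivery into flies it carries a φC31 attB site, which lets φC31 integrase insert the plasmid into a genomic attP landing site. The mini-white gene provides an eye-colour marker for identifying transformants. A single loxP site sits just downstream of mini-white.

The payload is a synthetic chimeric transcription factor of about 2.8 kb, made from the GAL4 DNA-binding domain, the GAL4 middle domain and a modified version ("Modified 1") of the activation domain of QF, the Neurospora crassa qa-1F activator. The feature table detects the GAL4 DNA-binding domain and a qa-1F fragment at the two ends of this reading frame, while the intervening middle domain is left unannotated. According to the record, a synaptobrevin promoter was introduced into the backbone to drive the insert. The fragment of the Drosophila metl gene annotated upstream probably lies within that genomic promoter fragment, although the record does not say so. The "hsp70" in the name presumably refers to a 3′ terminator, but it is not annotated.

The plasmid belongs to a set of improved Q-system reagents for genetic manipulation in flies. A factor with GAL4 DNA-binding specificity would be expected to activate UAS-linked transgenes, with a synaptobrevin promoter typically giving broad neuronal expression. The depositor notes three single-nucleotide mismatches found on sequencing and considers them functionally unimportant.
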