Addgene plasmid #46113: pattB-synaptobrevin-5-G4BDMD-QFADM1-hsp70
Depositing lab: Christopher Potter. Depositing organization: Johns Hopkins University and School of Medicine. Publication: Improved and expanded Q-system reagents for genetic manipulations. Riabinina O, Luginbuhl D, Marr E, Liu S, Wu MN, Luo L, Potter CJ. Nat Methods. 2015 Jan 12. doi: 10.1038/nmeth.3250. PubMed 25581800.
Backbone
  Vector backbone: pattB
  Backbone size w/o insert (bp): 7400
  Total vector size (bp): 12351
  Modifications to backbone: Introduced synaptobrevin promoter
  Vector type: Insect Expression
  Selectable markers: white
Growth in bacteria
  Bacterial resistance: Ampicillin, 100 μg/mL
  Growth temperature: 37°C
  Growth strain: DH5alpha
  Copy number: Unknown
Gene/Insert
  Gene/Insert name: G4BDMD-QFADM1 (alt names: GAL4 binding domain; GAL4 middle domain; QF activation domain Modified 1)
  Species: Synthetic
  Insert size (bp): 2781
Terms and licenses: Academic/Nonprofit Terms; Industry Terms: Not Available to Industry
Depositor comments: Please note that Addgene's sequencing results found single nucleotide mismatches at bp# mismatches at bp# 5029, 5458 and 5461 when compared to the full plasmid sequence. The depositing laboratory states that these differences are not a concern for the function of the plasmid. Please see this additional reference https://www.ncbi.nlm.nih.gov/pubmed/20434990 for more information on the Q-system.
How to cite: pattB-synaptobrevin-5-G4BDMD-QFADM1-hsp70 was a gift from Christopher Potter (Addgene plasmid # 46113 ; http://n2t.net/addgene:46113 ; RRID:Addgene_46113)
