>Addgene plasmid #46113 | pattB-synaptobrevin-5-G4BDMD-QFADM1-hsp70 | addgene partial sequence | sequence record 70513 | hsp70REV-SEQ 5'-GCAAACTCACTCCCTGACA-3'
ATATTCTATTTATTAACCAAGTAGCTAATATAGCTAAAATCAATTTGTTGCTAACTTAAAACTAACATAA
TTATGTATTAGTTATTTACATTCTTTTGGTTGGTTACAACCAAATAAATAATATCACTTTTAAAAACTTA
AGCCAGGAACTGAATAATTTTCTATTTGGCTTTAGTCGACGGTATCGATAGACGTCATCATTTCTTCTTT
TTGTATGTATTAATGTCGGAGAAGTTACATCCAGGAACGAATCCCAGATTGGTCATAAACTGTGGGTCGA
CATCCACAGCGTCCGTGTATTCAATGCTAGCCAAATCGTCAACCATGGCATCGTAATCAACGGTCGAGTA
ACCAAAGTTCGCCATTGGAACCAGATTCGAGTGGTACGGCGGGTGATTGGTCGTGCTGTCAACATACGGA
GGAGGCGGTCGGGGGGGGGCGCCACCGGGAGCGAGAGCGACGGAAGCTTCATTAAGGTGCGTAGCCGGTG
GCGGGTAAGTAGAGAGGATACCATGTGTATTTACGCTTCCATAATCGTTGGTCTGAGTGATAGCATCGAG
AGCTGCATCGGAGTTATACGGAGTGGGGTTGGGAATACCGTTGAAGCGGTCGTTGACGGGGTTAATGCTG
GTACTGAGAGGCTGCTCCATCACGTGCGGCATTATCGAGGCCGTAGCCGTGGCGGTAGGAGGGAGCTCCA
ACTGACGCACTAATGATTGCAGCTGTTGCTGTTGCCCTAGAAAAGGCGTGACTGAGCGATGCGAAGGTGT
GCTTCTTGGTATTGTCACTGGAGAGTTACGAGAGGGTGGACGGTTAGATAACAGCTTGACTAGATCACTG
AAACTTGCTCCTGATTTCAATGGCACA
