>Addgene plasmid #46113 | pattB-synaptobrevin-5-G4BDMD-QFADM1-hsp70 | addgene partial sequence | sequence record 71935 | M13pUC-rev 5'-AGCGGATAACAATTTCACACAGG-3'
AGCTCGAAATTAACCCTCACTAAAGGGAACAAAAGCTGGCTAGAACTAGTGTCGACATGCCCGCCGTGAC
CGTCGAGAACCCGCTGACGCTGCCCCGCGTATCCGCACCCGCCGACGCCGTCGCACGTCCCGTGCTCACC
GTGACCACCGCGCCCAGCGGTTTCGAGGGCGAGGGCTTCCCGGTGCGCCGCGCGTTCGCCGGGATCAACT
ACCGCCACCTCGACCCGTTCATCATGATGGACCAGATGGGTGAGGTGGAGTACGCGCCCGGGGAGCCCAA
GGGCACGCCCTGGCACCCGCACCGCGGCTTCGAGACCGTGACCTACATCGTCGACACTAGTGGATCTCTA
GAGGTACCCTCGAGCCGCGGCCGCGGATCTAAACGAGTTTTTAAGCAAACTCACTCCCTGACAATAAAAA
CGCAATTATCTTTAAATAAATATATTCTATTTATTAACCAAGTAGCTAATATAGCTAAAATCAATTTGTT
GCTAACTTAAAACTAACATAATTATGTATTAGTTATTTACATTCTTTTGGTTGGTTACAACCAAATAAAT
AATATCACTTTTAAAAACTTAAGCCAGGAACTGAATAATTTTCTATTTGGCTTTAGTCGACGGTATCGAT
AGACGTCATCATTTCTTCTTTTTGTATGTATTAATGTCGGAGAAGTTACATCCAGGAACGAATCCCAGAT
TGGTCATAAACTGTGGGTCGACATCCACAGCGTCCGTGTATTCAATGCTAGCCAAATCGTCAACCATGGC
ATCGTAATCAACGGTCGAGTAACCAAAGTTCGCCATTGGAACCAGATTCGAGTGGTACGGCGGGTGATTG
GTCGTGCTGTCAACATACGGAGGA
