>Addgene plasmid #46113 | pattB-synaptobrevin-5-G4BDMD-QFADM1-hsp70 | addgene partial sequence | sequence record 71938 | miniwhite-F 5'-TTTGTGACCTGTTCGGAGTGA-3'
TTTGTTCCTTGTGTAGATGCATCTCAAAAAAATGGTGGGCATAATAGTGTTGTTTATATATATCAAAAAT
AACAACTATAATAATAAGAATACATTTAATTTAGAAAATGCTTGGATTTCACTGGAACTAGGCTAGCATA
ACTTCGTATAATGTATGCTATACGAAGTTATGCTAGCGGATCCGACCTCAAAGATGGAAGCGGAGCAGAA
GGAGCGATTTCAGACAGACGCCCCCAAGTTTTGGGATTCCTTCTACGGCATTCACGACAACCGCTTCTTC
AAGGATCGCCACTGGCTGTTCACGGAGTTCCCCGAACTAGCTCCTCTGGCGGCGGATTCGGCGGTACTGC
AACCACGCAGCATTTTCGAACTGGGCTGTGGAGTAGGAAACACAATTTTACCCCTTCTACAGTACAGCTC
TGAACCGCAGCTCAAGGTTTTCGGATGTGACTTCTCCGCCCGGGCCATTGAAATCCTGCGAAGCCAACGG
CAGTTCGACGAGAAGCGCTGCGAGGTGTTTGTCATGGATGCCACGCTGGATCATTGGCAGGTGCCCTTCG
AGGAAAACTCACAGGACATTATTGTGATGATTTTTGTGCTGTCCGCAATTGAGCCAAAGAAAATGCAGCG
GGTATTGGACAATTGCTATCGCTACCTGCGTCCCGGTGGCTTGCTCCTCTTCCGCGACTACGGACGATAC
GACCTGGCACAGCTGCGCTTCAAGAGCGGCAAGTGTATGGAGGACAACTTCTACGTGCGAGGCGACGGCA
CCATGGTGTACTTCTTTACAGAGGAAGAACTGCGGGGTATGATGACTCAAGCGGGGCTGCAGGAGGAGCA
GCTCATTGTGGACCGAAGACTGCANGTTAATCGCTGTCGCGGCTTGAA
